>Addgene plasmid #213370 | PTGER1-DuET | addgene full sequence | sequence record 430729 | Addgene NGS Result
AGGTGGCCCCTGCCTAACTCGAGTCTAGAGGGCCCGTTTAAACCCGCTGATCAGCCTCGACTGTGCCTTC
TAGTTGCCAGCCATCTGTTGTTTGCCCCTCCCCCGTGCCTTCCTTGACCCTGGAAGGTGCCACTCCCACT
GTCCTTTCCTAATAAAATGAGGAAATTGCATCGCATTGTCTGAGTAGGTGTCATTCTATTCTGGGGGGTG
GGGTGGGGCAGGACAGCAAGGGGGAGGATTGGGAAGACAATAGCAGGCATGCTGGGGATGCGGTGGGCTC
TATGGCTTCTGAGGCGGAAAGAACCAGCTGGGGCTCTAGGGGGTATCCCC
[124 nt withheld, positions 331-454]
C
[91 nt withheld, positions 456-546]
A
[49 nt withheld, positions 548-596]
CCTTTGACGTTGGAGTCCACGTTCTTT
[37 nt withheld, positions 624-660]
ACCCTATCTCGGTCTATTCTTTTGATTTATAAGGGATTTTGCCGATTTCGGCCTATTGGTTAAAAAATGA
GCTGATTTAACAAAAATTTAACGCGAATTAATTCTGTGGAATGTGTGTCAGTTAGGGTGTGGAAAGTCCC
CAGGCTCCCCAGCAGGCAGAAGTATGCAAAGCATGCATCTCAATTAGTCAGCAACCAGGTGTGGAAAGTC
CCCAGGCTCCCCAGCAGGCAGAAGTATGCAAAGCATGCATCTCAATTAGTCAGCAACCATAGTCCCGCCC
CTAACTCCGCCCATCCCGCCCCTAACTCCGCCCAGTTCCGCCCATTCTCCGCCCCATGGCTGACTAATTT
TTTTTATTTATGCAGAGGCCGAGGCCGCCTCTGCCTCTGAGCTATTCCAGAAGTAGTGAGGAGGCTTTTT
TGGAGGCCTAGGCTTTTGCAAAAAGCTCCCGGGAGCTTGTATATCCATTTTCGGATCTGATCAAGAGACA
GGATGAGGATCGTTTCGCATGATTGAACAAGATGGATTGCACGCAGGTTCTCCGGCCGCTTGGGTGGAGA
GGCTATTCGGCTATGACTGGGCACAACAGACAATCGGCTGCTCTGATGCCGCCGTGTTCCGGCTGTCAGC
GCAGGGGCGCCCGGTTCTTTTTGTCAAGACCGACCTGTCCGGTGCCCTGAATGAACTGCAGGACGAGGCA
GCGCGGCTATCGTGGCTGGCCACGACGGGCGTTCCTTGCGCAGCTGTGCTCGACGTTGTCACTGAAGCGG
GAAGGGACTGGCTGCTATTGGGCGAAGTGCCGGGGCAGGATCTCCTGTCATCTCACCTTGCTCCTGCCGA
GAAAGTATCCATCATGGCTGATGCAATGCGGCGGCTGCATACGCTTGATCCGGCTACCTGCCCATTCGAC
CACCAAGCGAAACATCGCATCGAGCGAGCACGTACTCGGATGGAAGCCGGTCTTGTCGATCAGGATGATC
TGGACGAAGAGCATCAGGGGCTCGCGCCAGCCGAACTGTTCGCCAGGCTCAAGGCGCGCATGCCCGACGG
CGAGGATCTCGTCGTGACCCATGGCGATGCCTGCTTGCCGAATATCATGGTGGAAAATGGCCGCTTTTCT
GGATTCATCGACTGTGGCCGGCTGGGTGTGGCGGACCGCTATCAGGACATAGCGTTGGCTACCCGTGATA
TTGCTGAAGAGCTTGGCGGCGAATGGGCTGACCGCTTCCTCGTGCTTTACGGTATCGCCGCTCCCGATTC
GCAGCGCATCGCCTTCTATCGCCTTCTTGACGAGTTCTTCTGAGCGGGACTCTGGGGTTCGAAATGACCG
ACCAAGCGACGCCCAACCTGCCATCACGAGATTTCGATTCCACCGCCGCCTTCTATGAAAGGTTGGGCTT
CGGAATCGTTTTCCGGGACGCCGGCTGGATGATCCTCCAGCGCGGGGATCTCATGCTGGAGTTCTTCGCC
CACCCCAACTTGTTTATTGCAGCTTATAATGGTTACAAATAAAGCAATAGCATCACAAATTTCACAAATA
AAGCATTTTTTTCACTGCATTCTAGTTGTGGTTTGTCCAAACTCATCAATGTATCTTATCATGTCTGTAT
ACCGTCGACCTCTAGCTAGAGCTTGGCGTAATCATGGTCATAGCTGTTTCCTGTGTGAAATTGTTATCCG
CTCACAATTCCACACAACATACGAGCCGGAAGCATAAAGTGTAAAGCCTGGGGTGCCTAATGAGTGAGCT
AACTCACATTAATTGCGTTGCGCTCACTGCCCGCTTTCCAGTCGGGAAACCTGTCGTGCCAGCTGCATTA
ATGAATCGGCCAACGCGCGGGGAGAGGCGGTTTGCGTATTGGGCGCTCTTCCGCTTCCTCGCTCACTGAC
TCGCTGCGCTCGGTCGTTCGGCTGCGGCGAGCGGTATCAGCTCACTCAAAGGCGGTAATACGGTTATCCA
CAGAATCAGGGGATAACGCAGGAAAGAACATGTGAGCAAAAGGCCAGCAAAAGGCCAGGAACCGTAAAAA
GGCCGCGTTGCTGGCGTTTTTCCATAGGCTCCGCCCCCCTGACGAGCATCACAAAAATCGACGCTCAAGT
CAGAGGTGGCGAAACCCGACAGGACTATAAAGATACCAGGCGTTTCCCCCTGGAAGCTCCCTCGTGCGCT
CTCCTGTTCCGACCCTGCCGCTTACCGGATACCTGTCCGCCTTTCTCCCTTCGGGAAGCGTGGCGCTTTC
TCATAGCTCACGCTGTAGGTATCTCAGTTCGGTGTAGGTCGTTCGCTCCAAGCTGGGCTGTGTGCACGAA
CCCCCCGTTCAGCCCGACCGCTGCGCCTTATCCGGTAACTATCGTCTTGAGTCCAACCCGGTAAGACACG
ACTTATCGCCACTGGCAGCAGCCACTGGTAACAGGATTAGCAGAGCGAGGTATGTAGGCGGTGCTACAGA
GTTCTTGAAGTGGTGGCCTAACTACGGCTACACTAGAAGAACGGTATTTGGTATCTGCGCTCTGCTGAAG
CCAGTTACCTTCGGAAAAAGAGTTGGTAGCTCTTGATCCGGCAAACAAACCACCGCTGGTAGCGGTGGTT
TTTTTGTTTGCAAGCAGCAGATTACGCGCAGAAAAAAAGGATCTCAAGAAGATCCTTTGATCTTTTCTAC
GGGGTCTGACGCTCAGTGGAACGAAAACTCACGTTAAGGGATTTTGGTCATGAGATTATCAAAAAGGATC
TTCACCTAGATCCTTTTAAATTAAAAATGAAGTTTTAAATCAATCTAAAGTATATATGAGTAAACTTGGT
CTGACAGTTACCAATGCTTAATCAGTGAGGCACCTATCTCAGCGATCTGTCTATTTCGTTCATCCATAGT
TGCCTGACTCCCCGTCGTGTAGATAACTACGATACGGGAGGGCTTACCATCTGGCCCCAGTGCTGCAATG
ATACCGCGAGACCCACGCTCACCGGCTCCAGATTTATCAGCAATAAACCAGCCAGCCGGAAGGGCCGAGC
GCAGAAGTGGTCCTGCAACTTTATCCGCCTCCATCCAGTCTATTAATTGTTGCCGGGAAGCTAGAGTAAG
TAGTTCGCCAGTTAATAGTTTGCGCAACGTTGTTGCCATTGCTACAGGCATCGTGGTGTCACGCTCGTCG
TTTGGTATGGCTTCATTCAGCTCCGGTTCCCAACGATCAAGGCGAGTTACATGATCCCCCATGTTGTGCA
AAAAAGCGGTTAGCTCCTTCGGTCCTCCGATCGTTGTCAGAAGTAAGTTGGCCGCAGTGTTATCACTCAT
GGTTATGGCAGCACTGCATAATTCTCTTACTGTCATGCCATCCGTAAGATGCTTTTCTGTGACTGGTGAG
TACTCAACCAAGTCATTCTGAGAATAGTGTATGCGGCGACCGAGTTGCTCTTGCCCGGCGTCAATACGGG
ATAATACCGCGCCACATAGCAGAACTTTAAAAGTGCTCATCATTGGAAAACGTTCTTCGGGGCGAAAACT
CTCAAGGATCTTACCGCTGTTGAGATCCAGTTCGATGTAACCCACTCGTGCACCCAACTGATCTTCAGCA
TCTTTTACTTTCACCAGCGTTTCTGGGTGAGCAAAAACAGGAAGGCAAAATGCCGCAAAAAAGGGAATAA
GGGCGACACGGAAATGTTGAATACTCATACTCTTCCTTTTTCAATATTATTGAAGCATTTATCAGGGTTA
TTGTCTCATGAGCGGATACATATTTGAATGTATTTAGAAAAATAAACAAATAGGGGTTCCGCGCACATTT
CCCCGAAAAGTGCCACCTGACGTCGACGGATCGGGAGATCTCCCGATCCCCTATGGTGCACTCTCAGTAC
AATCTGCTCTGATGCCGCATAGTTAAGCCAGTATCTGCTCCCTGCTTGTGTGTTGGAGGTCGCTGAGTAG
TGCGCGAGCAAAATTTAAGCTACAACAAGGCAAGGCTTGACCGACATTTGCATGAAGAATCTGCTTAGGG
TTAGGCGTTTTGCGCTGCTTCGCGATGTACGGGCCAGATATACGCGTTGACATTGATTATTGACTAGTTA
TTAATAGTAATCAATTACGGGGTCATTAGTTCATAGCCCATATATGGAGTTCCGCGTTACATAACTTACG
GTAAATGGCCCGCCTGGCTGACCGCCCAACGACCCCCGCCCATTGACGTCAATAATGACGTATGTTCCCA
TAGTAACGCCAATAGGGACTTTCCATTGACGTCAATGGGTGGAGTATTTACGGTAAACTGCCCACTTGGC
AGTACATCAAGTGTATCATATGCCAAGTACGCCCCCTATTGACGTCAATGACGGTAAATGGCCCGCCTGG
CATTATGCCCAGTACATGACCTTATGGGACTTTCCTACTTGGCAGTACATCTACGTATTAGTCATCGCTA
TTACCATGGTGATGCGGTTTTGGCAGTACATCAATGGGCGTGGATAGCGGTTTGACTCACGGGGATTTCC
AAGTCTCCACCCCATTGACGTCAATGGGAGTTTGTTTTGGCACCAAAATCAACGGGACTTTCCAAAATGT
CGTAACAACTCCGCCCCATTGACGCAAATGGGCGGTAGGCGTGTACGGTGGGAGGTCTATATAAGCAGAG
CTCTCTGGCTAACTAGAGAACCCACTGCTTACTGGCTTATCGAAATTAATACGACTCACTATAGGGAGAC
CCAAGCTGGCTAGCGTTTAAACTTAAGCTTAGCGCCACCATGAAGACGATCATCGCCCTGAGCTACATCT
TCTGCCTGGTATTCGCCGACTACAAGGACGATGATGACGCCAGCATCGATATGAGTCCATGTGGTCCACT
GAACCTGAGCCTCGCCGGAGAGGCGACGACCTGTGCAGCCCCATGGGTCCCCAACACTAGCGCGGTGCCC
CCAAGTGGAGCCTCACCAGCCCTCCCTATCTTTAGCATGACGCTGGGAGCTGTGAGTAATCTGCTGGCCC
TTGCTCTGCTCGCCCAAGCTGCTGGCCGCCTCAGACGCCGGCGAAGCGCCGCCACGTTTCTTCTCTTCGT
GGCAAGCCTGCTGGCAACTGACCTTGCCGGCCATGTAATCCCCGGCGCTTTGGTCCTGAGGCTGTATACT
GCCGGAAGAGCGCCGGCTGGCGGCGCATGCCACTTTCTCGGCGGATGTATGGTCTTTTTCGGTCTTTGCC
CCCTGCTTTTGGGATGCGGTATGGCGGTGGAACGATGCGTCGGGGTGACCAGACCTCTGCTCCACGCAGC
CCGCGTTTCTGTGGCACGCGCCAGATTGGCTTTGGCTGCAGTCGCAGCCGTGGCCCTTGCAGTAGCCCTT
CTTCCTCTTGCACGGGTGGGGCGATATGAACTGCAATATCCTGGGACTTGGTGCTTCATCGGGCTGGGAC
CACCCGGAGGATGGAGACAAGCACTGCTCGCCGGGCTTTTTGCCAGCCTGGGCCTCGTGGCGTTGCTGGC
AGCTCTGGTTTGCAATACGCTGTCCGGACTCGCCCTCCTGCGCGCAAGGTGGAGACGAAGGTCAAGGCGA
CCACCACCCGCTAGTGGACCCGATAGTAGGAGGAGGTGGGGAGCGCATGGACCTAGGAGTGCGTCCGCCT
CCAGCGCGAGTAGCATTGCCTCAGCCAGTACTTTTTTCGGCGGCTCCCGGTCTAGCGGCTCTGCAAGACG
AGCTCGCGCACACGATGTGGAAATGGTAGGTCAGCTCGTAGGTATTATGGTGGTTAGCTGCATTTGCTGG
AGCCCCATGCTTGTCCTGGTTGCCCTCGCAGTGGGGGGCTGGAGCTCAACGTCACTCCAGCGCCCCCTGT
TCCTGGCGGTCAGACTTGCCTCTTGGAACCAGATCCTGGATCCCTGGGTCTACATCCTGCTGAGACAGGC
TGTCTTGCGCCAACTCCTGAGGCTCCTTCCCCCCCGCGCAGGGGCGAAGGGAGGTCCAGCTGGCCTGGGG
CTGACTCCTTCAGCTTGGGAGGCTTCCTCCCTGAGGTCATCACGACACTCCGGGCTGTCCCACTTCATCG
ATACCGGTGGACGCACCGGTGAATTCGATGAGGCCAGCACCACCGTGTCTAAGACCGAGACTTCTC
Features (pLannotate 1.2.2; 21 found; start..end, strand, type, name):
     61..285     +  polyA_signal   bGH poly(A) signal: bovine growth hormone polyadenylation signal
    289..310     +  promoter       SV40 promoter (fragment): SV40 enhancer and early promoter
    331..759     +  rep_origin     f1 ori (sequence partly withheld): f1 bacteriophage origin of replication; arrow indicates direction of (+) strand synthesis
    773..1102    +  promoter       SV40 promoter: SV40 enhancer and early promoter
   1169..1960    +  CDS            neo: KKA2_KLEPN - Also known as kan, nptII. Experimental evidence at protein level: Swiss-Prot protein existence level 1. Resistance to kanamycin, neomycin, paromomycin, ribostamycin, butirosin and gentamicin B. From Klebsiella pneumoniae.
   1984..2142    +  CDS            ble (fragment): BLE_KLEPN - Experimental evidence at protein level: Swiss-Prot protein existence level 1. Binding protein with a strong affinity to the bleomycin family of antibiotics. Binds to CL990; an antimitotic-antibiotic compound. From Klebsiella pneumoniae.
   2137..2258    +  polyA_signal   SV40 poly(A) signal: SV40 polyadenylation signal
   2331..2347    -  protein_bind   lac operator: The lac repressor binds to the lac operator to inhibit transcription in E. coli. This inhibition can be relieved by adding lactose or isopropyl-β-D-thiogalactopyranoside (IPTG). lac repressor encoded by lacI
   2355..2385    -  promoter       lac promoter: promoter for the E. coli lac operon
   2400..2421    -  protein_bind   CAP binding site: CAP binding activates transcription in the presence of cAMP. E. coli catabolite activator protein
   2434..2526    -  CDS            lacI (fragment): lac repressor; lacI; The lac repressor binds to the lac operator to inhibit transcription in E. coli. This inhibition can be relieved by adding lactose or isopropyl-β-D-thiogalactopyranoside (IPTG).
   2709..3297    -  rep_origin     ori: high-copy-number ColE1/pMB1/pBR322/pUC origin of replication
   3468..4328    -  CDS            AmpR: β-lactamase; bla; confers resistance to ampicillin, carbenicillin, and related antibiotics
   4329..4433    -  promoter       AmpR promoter: bla
   4492..4544    -  misc_feature   bom (fragment): basis of mobility region from pBR322
   4699..5078    +  enhancer       CMV enhancer: human cytomegalovirus immediate early enhancer
   5079..5282    +  promoter       CMV promoter: human cytomegalovirus (CMV) immediate early promoter
   5278..5311    +  LTR            5' LTR (truncated) (fragment): truncated 5' long terminal repeat (LTR) from HIV-1
   5327..5345    +  promoter       T7 promoter: promoter for bacteriophage T7 RNA polymerase
   5438..5458    +  CDS            3xFLAG (fragment): three tandem FLAG® epitope tags
   5471..6676    +  CDS            PTGER1: PE2R1_HUMAN - Experimental evidence at transcript level: Swiss-Prot protein existence level 2. Receptor for prostaglandin E2 (PGE2). The activity of this receptor is mediated by G(q) proteins which activate a phosphatidylinositol-calcium second messenger system. May play a role as an important modulator of renal function. Implicated the smooth muscle contractile response to PGE2 in various tissues. From Homo sapiens (Human).
