[The description below was written by a language model from this plasmid's Addgene catalogue record and pLannotate feature annotations shown in this document.]
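Description:
PTGER1-DuET is a mammalian expression plasmid built on the pcDNA 3.1 (+) backbone that carries the human prostaglandin E receptor 1 (PTGER1, also called EP1), a class A GPCR of the prostanoid family that responds to prostaglandin E2 and signals through Gq proteins. It is maintained in E. coli as a high-copy plasmid through a ColE1/pUC-type origin and is selected with ampicillin via the β-lactamase gene. An f1 origin is also present. For mammalian cells, an SV40 early promoter drives a neomycin/kanamycin phosphotransferase gene followed by an SV40 polyadenylation signal, which would allow selection of stable transfectants.

The receptor open reading frame sits downstream of the CMV immediate-early enhancer and promoter and is terminated by the bovine growth hormone polyadenylation signal. A T7 promoter lies between the CMV promoter and the insert and can support in vitro transcription. In the "DuET" design, the receptor is preceded by a cleavable hemagglutinin signal peptide, which promotes membrane insertion and is removed from the mature protein. This leaves an N-terminal FLAG epitope, and a 1D4 epitope is fused at the C terminus. The annotation picks up the FLAG sequence as a short match just upstream of the PTGER1 coding region, but the signal peptide and the 1D4 tag are not annotated separately. Several small annotated fragments (HIV-1 LTR, ble, lacI, bom) look like short sequence matches or backbone remnants rather than functional parts.

The insert was assembled by Gibson cloning. According to the record, the construct is optimized for expression in mammalian cells and for proteomics studies, where the two tags allow capture and detection of the receptor from either end. The associated work used such constructs for multiplexed selectivity screening of anti-GPCR antibodies.
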