Addgene plasmid #213370: PTGER1-DuET
Purpose: The DuET construct encodes the named human GPCR engineered with a cleaved hemagglutinin signal peptide, a 5' FLAG and a 3' 1D4 epitope tag optimized for expression in mammalian cells and proteomics studies.
Depositing lab: Thomas Sakmar. Depositing organization: Rockefeller University. Publication: Multiplexed selectivity screening of anti-GPCR antibodies. Dahl L, Kotliar IB, Bendes A, Dodig-Crnkovic T, Fromm S, Elofsson A, Uhlen M, Sakmar TP, Schwenk JM. Sci Adv. 2023 May 3;9(18):eadf9297. doi: 10.1126/sciadv.adf9297. Epub 2023 May 3. PubMed 37134173.
Backbone
  Vector backbone: pcDNA 3.1 (+)
  Vector type: Mammalian Expression
Growth in bacteria
  Bacterial resistance: Ampicillin, 100 μg/mL
  Growth temperature: 37°C
  Growth strain: DH5alpha
  Copy number: High Copy
Gene/Insert
  Gene/Insert name: PTGER1 (alt names: Prostaglandin E receptor 1; EP1, PE2R1, pe2r1)
  Species: H. sapiens (human)
  Entrez Gene: PTGER1 (a.k.a. EP1)
  Promoter: CMV, T7
  Tag / fusion protein: FLAG (N terminal on insert); 1D4 (C terminal on insert)
  Cloning method: Gibson Cloning
Terms and licenses: Academic/Nonprofit Terms; Industry Terms: Not Available to Industry
Depositor comments: Class: A, Family: Prostanoid. Ensembl ID: ENSG00000160951, Uniprot ID: P34995
How to cite: PTGER1-DuET was a gift from Thomas Sakmar (Addgene plasmid # 213370 ; http://n2t.net/addgene:213370 ; RRID:Addgene_213370)
